>Addgene plasmid #71452 | pLV-IRF9 | addgene full sequence | sequence record 409586 | Addgene NGS Result
ACTCCTTCGATCACTCGAGTTTACCACTCCCTATCAGTGATAGAGAAAAGTGAAAGTCGAGTTTACCACT
CCCTATCAGTGATAGAGAAAAGTGAAAGTCGAGTTTACCACTCCCTATCAGTGATAGAGAAAAGTGAAAG
TCGAGTTTACCACTCCCTATCAGTGATAGAGAAAAGTGAAAGTCGAGTTTACCACTCCCTATCAGTGATA
GAGAAAAGTGAAAGTCGAGTTTACCACTCCCTATCAGTGATAGAGAAAAGTGAAAGTCGAGTTTACCACT
CCCTATCAGTGATAGAGAAAAGTGAAAGTCGAGCTCGGTACCCGGGTCGAGAGTTCCGCGTTACATAACT
TACGGTAAATGGCCCGCCTGGCTGACCGCCCAACGACCCCCGCCCATTGACGTCAATAATGACGTATGTT
CCCATAGTAACGCCAATAGGGACTTTCCATTGACGTCAATGGGTGGAGTATTTACGGTAAACTGCCCACT
TGGCAGTACATCAAGTGTGTCATATGCCAAGTACGCCCCCTATTGACGTCAATGACGGTAAATGGCCCGC
CTGGCATTATGCCCAGTACATGACCTTATGGGACTTTCCTACTTGGCAGTACATCTACGTATTAGTCATC
GCTATTACCATGGTGATGCGGTTTTGGCAGTACATCAATGGGCGTGGATAGCGGTTTGACTCACGGGGAT
TTCCAAGTCTCCACCCCATTGACGTCAATGGGAGTTTGTTTTGGCACCAAAATCAACGGGACTTTCCAAA
ATGTCGTAACAACTCCGCCCCATTGACGCAAATGGGCGGTAGGCGTGTACGGTGGGAGGTCTATATAAGC
AGAGCTCGTTTAGTGAACCGTCAGATCGCCTGGAGACGCCATCCACGCTGTTTTGACCTCCATAGAAGAC
ACCGACTCTAGAACTAGTGGATCCCCCAGGATGGCATCAGGCAGGGCACGCTGCACCCGAAAACTCCGGA
ACTGGGTGGTGGAGCAAGTGGAGAGTGGGCAGTTTCCCGGAGTGTGCTGGGATGATACAGCTAAGACCAT
GTTCCGGATTCCCTGGAAACATGCAGGCAAGCAGGACTTCCGGGAGGACCAGGATGCTGCCTTCTTCAAG
GCCTGGGCAATATTTAAGGGAAAGTATAAGGAGGGGGACACAGGAGGTCCAGCTGTCTGGAAGACTCGCC
TGCGCTGTGCACTCAACAAGAGTTCTGAATTTAAGGAGGTTCCTGAGAGGGGCCGCATGGATGTTGCTGA
GCCCTACAAGGTGTATCAGTTGCTGCCACCAGGAATCGTCTCTGGCCAGCCAGGGACTCAGAAAGTACCA
TCAAAGCGACAGCACAGTTCTGTGTCCTCTGAGAGGAAGGAGGAAGAGGATGCCATGCAGAACTGCACAC
TCAGTCCCTCTGTGCTCCAGGACTCCCTCAATAATGAGGAGGAGGGGGCCAGTGGGGGAGCAGTCCATTC
AGACATTGGGAGCAGCAGCAGCAGCAGCAGCCCTGAGCCACAGGAAGTTACAGACACAACTGAGGCCCCC
TTTCAAGGGGATCAGAGGTCCCTGGAGTTTCTGCTTCCTCCAGAGCCAGACTACTCACTGCTGCTCACCT
TCATCTACAACGGGCGCGTGGTGGGCGAGGCCCAGGTGCAAAGCCTGGATTGCCGCCTTGTGGCTGAGCC
CTCAGGCTCTGAGAGCAGCATGGAGCAGGTGCTGTTCCCCAAGCCTGGCCCACTGGAGCCCACGCAGCGC
CTGCTGAGCCAGCTTGAGAGGGGCATCCTAGTGGCCAGCAACCCCCGAGGCCTCTTCGTGCAGCGCCTTT
GCCCCATCCCCATCTCCTGGAATGCACCCCAGGCTCCACCTGGGCCAGGCCCGCATCTGCTGCCCAGCAA
CGAGTGCGTGGAGCTCTTCAGAACCGCCTACTTCTGCAGAGACTTGGTCAGGTACTTTCAGGGCCTGGGC
CCCCCACCGAAGTTCCAGGTAACACTGAATTTCTGGGAAGAGAGCCATGGCTCCAGCCATACTCCACAGA
ATCTTATCACAGTGAAGATGGAGCAGGCCTTTGCCCGATACTTGCTGGAGCAGACTCCAGAGCAGCAGGC
AGCCATTCTGTCCCTGGTGGACTACAAGGACGACGATGACAAGTAGGGGCTGCAGGAATTCGGCGCAGCA
CCATGGCCTGAAATAACCTCTGAAAGAGGAACTTGGTTAGGTACCTTCTGAGGCGGAAAGAACCAGCTGT
GGAATGTGTGTCAGTTAGGGTGTGGAAAGTCCCCAGGCTCCCCAGCAGGCAGAAGTATGCAAAGCATGCA
TCTCAATTAGTCAGCAACCAGGTGTGGAAAGTCCCCAGGCTCCCCAGCAGGCAGAAGTATGCAAAGCATG
CATCTCAATTAGTCAGCAACCATAGTCCCGCCCCTAACTCCGCCCATCCCGCCCCTAACTCCGCCCAGTT
CCGCCCATTCTCCGCCCCATGGCTGACTAATTTTTTTTATTTATGCAGAGGCCGAGGCCGCCTCGGCCTC
TGAGCTATTCCAGAAGTAGTGAGGAGGCTTTTTTGGAGGCCTAGGCTTTTGCAAAAAGCTTACCATGACC
GAGTACAAGCCCACGGTGCGCCTCGCCACCCGCGACGACGTCCCCAGGGCCGTACGCACCCTCGCCGCCG
CGTTCGCCGACTACCCCGCCACGCGCCACACCGTCGATCCGGACCGCCACATCGAGCGGGTCACCGAGCT
GCAAGAACTCTTCCTCACGCGCGTCGGGCTCGACATCGGCAAGGTGTGGGTCGCGGACGACGGCGCCGCG
GTGGCGGTCTGGACCACGCCGGAGAGCGTCGAAGCGGGGGCGGTGTTCGCCGAGATCGGCCCGCGCATGG
CCGAGTTGAGCGGTTCCCGGCTGGCCGCGCAGCAACAGATGGAAGGCCTCCTGGCGCCGCACCGGCCCAA
GGAGCCCGCGTGGTTCCTGGCCACCGTCGGCGTCTCGCCCGACCACCAGGGCAAGGGTCTGGGCAGCGCC
GTCGTGCTCCCCGGAGTGGAGGCGGCCGAGCGCGCCGGGGTGCCCGCCTTCCTGGAGACCTCCGCGCCCC
GCAACCTCCCCTTCTACGAGCGGCTCGGCTTCACCGTCACCGCCGACGTCGAGGTGCCCGAAGGACCGCG
CACCTGGTGCATGACCCGCAAGCCCGGTGCCTGACGCCCGCCCCACGACCCGCAGCGCCCGACCGAAAGG
AGCGCACGACCCCATGCATCGATACCGTCGACCTCGACAATCAACCTCTGGATTACAAAATTTGTGAAAG
ATTGACTGGTATTCTTAACTATGTTGCTCCTTTTACGCTATGTGGATACGCTGCTTTAATGCCTTTGTAT
CATGCTATTGCTTCCCGTATGGCTTTCATTTTCTCCTCCTTGTATAAATCCTGGTTGCTGTCTCTTTATG
AGGAGTTGTGGCCCGTTGTCAGGCAACGTGGCGTGGTGTGCACTGTGTTTGCTGACGCAACCCCCACTGG
TTGGGGCATTGCCACCACCTGTCAGCTCCTTTCCGGGACTTTCGCTTTCCCCCTCCCTATTGCCACGGCG
GAACTCATCGCCGCCTGCCTTGCCCGCTGCTGGACAGGGGCTCGGCTGTTGGGCACTGACAATTCCGTGG
TGTTGTCGGGGAAGCTGACGTCCTTTCCATGGCTGCTCGCCTGTGTTGCCACCTGGATTCTGCGCGGGAC
GTCCTTCTGCTACGTCCCTTCGGCCCTCAATCCAGCGGACCTTCCTTCCCGCGGCCTGCTGCCGGCTCTG
CGGCCTCTTCCGCGTCTTCGCCTTCGCCCTCAGACGAGTCGGATCTCCCTTTGGGCCGCCTCCCCGCCTG
GAATTAATTCGAGCTCGGTACCTTTAAGACCAATGACTTACAAGGCAGCTGTAGATCTTAGCCACTTTTT
AAAAGAAAAGGGGGGACTGGAAGGGCTAATTCACTCCCACGAAGACAAGAATTGAATAACTTCGTATAGC
ATACATTATACGAAGTTATACCGATTCTGCTTTTTGCTTCTACTGGGTCTCTCTGGTTAGACCAGATCTG
AGCCTGGGAGCTCTCTGGCTAACTAGGGAACCCACTGCTTAAGCCTCAATAAAGCTTGCCTTGAGTGCTT
CAAGTAGTGTGTGCCCGTCTGTTGTGTGACTCTGGTAACTAGAGATCCCTCAGACCCTTTCAGTCAGTGT
GGAAAATCTCTAGCAGTAGTAGTTCATGTCATCTTATTATTCAGTATTTATAACTTGCAAAGAAATGAAT
ATCAGAGAGTGAGAGGAACTTGTTTATTGCAGCTTATAATGGTTACAAATAAAGCAATAGCATCACAAAT
TTCACAAATAAAGCATTTTTTTCACTGCATTCTAGTTGTGGTTTGTCCAAACTCATCAATGTATCTTATC
ATGTCTGGCTCTAGCTATCCCGCCCCTAACTCCGCCCATCCCGCCCCTAACTCCGCCCAGTTCCGCCCAT
TCTCCGCCCCATGGCTGACTAATTTTTTTTATTTATGCAGAGGCCGAGGCCGCCTCATCGATGCGGCCGC
GCCTCGGCCTCTGAGCTATTCCAGAAGTAGTGAGGAGGCTTTTTTGGAGGCCTAGGGACGTACCCAATTC
GCCCTATAGTGAGTCGTATTACGCGCGCTCACTGGCCGTCGTTTTACAACGTCGTGACTGGGAAAACCCT
GGCGTTACCCAACTTAATCGCCTTGCAGCACATCCCCCTTTCGCCAGCTGGCGTAATAGCGAAGAGGCCC
GCACCGATCGCCCTTCCCAACAGTTGCGCAGCCTGAATGGCGAATGGG
[124 nt withheld, positions 4809-4932]
C
[91 nt withheld, positions 4934-5024]
A
[49 nt withheld, positions 5026-5074]
CCTTTGACGTTGGAGTCCACGTTCTTT
[37 nt withheld, positions 5102-5138]
ACCCTATCTCGGTCTATTCTTTTGATTTATAAGGGATTTTGCCGATTTCGGCCTATTGGTTAAAAAATGA
GCTGATTTAACAAAAATTTAACGCGAATTTTAACAAAATATTAACGCTTACAATTTAGGTGGCACTTTTC
GGGGAAATGTGCGCGGAACCCCTATTTGTTTATTTTTCTAAATACATTCAAATATGTATCCGCTCATGAG
ACAATAACCCTGATAAATGCTTCAATAATATTGAAAAAGGAAGAGTATGAGTATTCAACATTTCCGTGTC
GCCCTTATTCCCTTTTTTGCGGCATTTTGCCTTCCTGTTTTTGCTCACCCAGAAACGCTGGTGAAAGTAA
AAGATGCTGAAGATCAGTTGGGTGCACGAGTGGGTTACATCGAACTGGATCTCAACAGCGGTAAGATCCT
TGAGAGTTTTCGCCCCGAAGAACGTTTTCCAATGATGAGCACTTTTAAAGTTCTGCTATGTGGCGCGGTA
TTATCCCGTATTGACGCCGGGCAAGAGCAACTCGGTCGCCGCATACACTATTCTCAGAATGACTTGGTTG
AGTACTCACCAGTCACAGAAAAGCATCTTACGGATGGCATGACAGTAAGAGAATTATGCAGTGCTGCCAT
AACCATGAGTGATAACACTGCGGCCAACTTACTTCTGACAACGATCGGAGGACCGAAGGAGCTAACCGCT
TTTTTGCACAACATGGGGGATCATGTAACTCGCCTTGATCGTTGGGAACCGGAGCTGAATGAAGCCATAC
CAAACGACGAGCGTGACACCACGATGCCTGTAGCAATGGCAACAACGTTGCGCAAACTATTAACTGGCGA
ACTACTTACTCTAGCTTCCCGGCAACAATTAATAGACTGGATGGAGGCGGATAAAGTTGCAGGACCACTT
CTGCGCTCGGCCCTTCCGGCTGGCTGGTTTATTGCTGATAAATCTGGAGCCGGTGAGCGTGGGTCTCGCG
GTATCATTGCAGCACTGGGGCCAGATGGTAAGCCCTCCCGTATCGTAGTTATCTACACGACGGGGAGTCA
GGCAACTATGGATGAACGAAATAGACAGATCGCTGAGATAGGTGCCTCACTGATTAAGCATTGGTAACTG
TCAGACCAAGTTTACTCATATATACTTTAGATTGATTTAAAACTTCATTTTTAATTTAAAAGGATCTAGG
TGAAGATCCTTTTTGATAATCTCATGACCAAAATCCCTTAACGTGAGTTTTCGTTCCACTGAGCGTCAGA
CCCCGTAGAAAAGATCAAAGGATCTTCTTGAGATCCTTTTTTTCTGCGCGTAATCTGCTGCTTGCAAACA
AAAAAACCACCGCTACCAGCGGTGGTTTGTTTGCCGGATCAAGAGCTACCAACTCTTTTTCCGAAGGTAA
CTGGCTTCAGCAGAGCGCAGATACCAAATACTGTTCTTCTAGTGTAGCCGTAGTTAGGCCACCACTTCAA
GAACTCTGTAGCACCGCCTACATACCTCGCTCTGCTAATCCTGTTACCAGTGGCTGCTGCCAGTGGCGAT
AAGTCGTGTCTTACCGGGTTGGACTCAAGACGATAGTTACCGGATAAGGCGCAGCGGTCGGGCTGAACGG
GGGGTTCGTGCACACAGCCCAGCTTGGAGCGAACGACCTACACCGAACTGAGATACCTACAGCGTGAGCT
ATGAGAAAGCGCCACGCTTCCCGAAGGGAGAAAGGCGGACAGGTATCCGGTAAGCGGCAGGGTCGGAACA
GGAGAGCGCACGAGGGAGCTTCCAGGGGGAAACGCCTGGTATCTTTATAGTCCTGTCGGGTTTCGCCACC
TCTGACTTGAGCGTCGATTTTTGTGATGCTCGTCAGGGGGGCGGAGCCTATGGAAAAACGCCAGCAACGC
GGCCTTTTTACGGTTCCTGGCCTTTTGCTGGCCTTTTGCTCACATGTTCTTTCCTGCGTTATCCCCTGAT
TCTGTGGATAACCGTATTACCGCCTTTGAGTGAGCTGATACCGCTCGCCGCAGCCGAACGACCGAGCGCA
GCGAGTCAGTGAGCGAGGAAGCGGAAGAGCGCCCAATACGCAAACCGCCTCTCCCCGCGCGTTGGCCGAT
TCATTAATGCAGCTGGCACGACAGGTTTCCCGACTGGAAAGCGGGCAGTGAGCGCAACGCAATTAATGTG
AGTTAGCTCACTCATTAGGCACCCCAGGCTTTACACTTTATGCTTCCGGCTCGTATGTTGTGTGGAATTG
TGAGCGGATAACAATTTCACACAGGAAACAGCTATGACCATGATTACGCCAAGCGCGCAATTAACCCTCA
CTAAAGGGAACAAAAGCTGGAGCTGCAAGCTTAATGTAGTCTTATGCAATACTCTTGTAGTCTTGCAACA
TGGTAACGATGAGTTAGCAACATGCCTTACAAGGAGAGAAAAAGCACCGTGCATGCCGATTGGTGGAAGT
AAGGTGGTACGATCGTGCCTTATTAGGAAGGCAACAGACGGGTCTGACATGGATTGGACGAACCACTGAA
TTGCCGCATTGCAGAGATATTGTATTTAAGTGCCTAGCTCGATACATAAACGGGTCTCTCTGGTTAGACC
AGATCTGAGCCTGGGAGCTCTCTGGCTAACTAGGGAACCCACTGCTTAAGCCTCAATAAAGCTTGCCTTG
AGTGCTTCAAGTAGTGTGTGCCCGTCTGTTGTGTGACTCTGGTAACTAGAGATCCCTCAGACCCTTTTAG
TCAGTGTGGAAAATCTCTAGCAGTGGCGCCCGAACAGGGACTTGAAAGCGAAAGGGAAACCAGAGGAGCT
CTCTCGACGCAGGACTCGGCTTGCTGAAGCGCGCACGGCAAGAGGCGAGGGGCGGCGACTGGTGAGTACG
CCAAAAATTTTGACTAGCGGAGGCTAGAAGGAGAGAGATGGGTGCGAGAGCGTCAGTATTAAGCGGGGGA
GAATTAGATCGCGATGGGAAAAAATTCGGTTAAGGCCAGGGGGAAAGAAAAAATATAAATTAAAACATAT
AGTATGGGCAAGCAGGGAGCTAGAACGATTCGCAGTTAATCCTGGCCTGTTAGAAACATCAGAAGGCTGT
AGACAAATACTGGGACAGCTACAACCATCCCTTCAGACAGGATCAGAAGAACTTAGATCATTATATAATA
CAGTAGCAACCCTCTATTGTGTGCATCAAAGGATAGAGATAAAAGACACCAAGGAAGCTTTAGACAAGAT
AGAGGAAGAGCAAAACAAAAGTAAGACCACCGCACAGCAAGCGGCCGCTGATCTTCAGACCTGGAGGAGG
AGATATGAGGGACAATTGGAGAAGTGAATTATATAAATATAAAGTAGTAAAAATTGAACCATTAGGAGTA
GCACCCACCAAGGCAAAGAGAAGAGTGGTGCAGAGAGAAAAAAGAGCAGTGGGAATAGGAGCTTTGTTCC
TTGGGTTCTTGGGAGCAGCAGGAAGCACTATGGGCGCAGCGTCAATGACGCTGACGGTACAGGCCAGACA
ATTATTGTCTGGTATAGTGCAGCAGCAGAACAATTTGCTGAGGGCTATTGAGGCGCAACAGCATCTGTTG
CAACTCACAGTCTGGGGCATCAAGCAGCTCCAGGCAAGAATCCTGGCTGTGGAAAGATACCTAAAGGATC
AACAGCTCCTGGGGATTTGGGGTTGCTCTGGAAAACTCATTTGCACCACTGCTGTGCCTTGGAATGCTAG
TTGGAGTAATAAATCTCTGGAACAGATTTGGAATCACACGACCTGGATGGAGTGGGACAGAGAAATTAAC
AATTACACAAGCTTAATACACTCCTTAATTGAAGAATCGCAAAACCAGCAAGAAAAGAATGAACAAGAAT
TATTGGAATTAGATAAATGGGCAAGTTTGTGGAATTGGTTTAACATAACAAATTGGCTGTGGTATATAAA
ATTATTCATAATGATAGTAGGAGGCTTGGTAGGTTTAAGAATAGTTTTTGCTGTACTTTCTATAGTGAAT
AGAGTTAGGCAGGGATATTCACCATTATCGTTTCAGACCCACCTCCCAACCCCGAGGGGACCCGACAGGC
CCGAAGGAATAGAAGAAGAAGGTGGAGAGAGAGACAGAGACAGATCCATTCGATTAGTGAACGGATCTCG
ACGGTATCGGTTAACTTTTAAAAGAAAAGGGGGGATTGGGGGGTACAGTGCAGGGGAAAGAATAGTAGAC
ATAATAGCAACAGACATACAAACTAAAGAATTACAAAAACAAATTACAAAATTCAAAATTTTATCGATTA
TCCAGCCCTC
Features (pLannotate 1.2.2; 37 found; start..end, strand, type, name):
     28..298     +  protein_bind   tetracycline response element: contains seven copies of the tetracycline operator tetO tetracycline repressor TetR
    309..326     +  misc_feature   MCS (fragment): pUC18/19 multiple cloning site
    339..642     +  enhancer       CMV enhancer: human cytomegalovirus immediate early enhancer
    643..846     +  promoter       CMV promoter: human cytomegalovirus (CMV) immediate early promoter
    916..937     +  misc_feature   MCS (fragment): pBluescript multiple cloning site
    941..2119    +  CDS            IRF9: IRF9_HUMAN - Also known as ISGF3G. Experimental evidence at protein level: Swiss-Prot protein existence level 1. Transcription factor that plays an essential role in anti- viral immunity. It mediates signaling by type I IFNs (IFN-alpha and IFN-beta). Following type I IFN binding to cell surface receptors, Jak kinases (TYK2 and JAK1) are activated, leading to tyrosine phosphorylation of STAT1 and STAT2. IRF9/ISGF3G associates with the phosphorylated STAT1:STAT2 dimer to form a complex termed ISGF3 transcription factor, that enters the nucleus. ISGF3 binds to the IFN stimulated response element
   2123..2143    +  CDS            FLAG (fragment): FLAG® epitope tag, followed by an enterokinase cleavage site
   2218..2575    +  promoter       SV40 promoter: SV40 enhancer and early promoter
   2585..3184    +  CDS            PuroR: puromycin N-acetyltransferase; pac from Streptomyces alboniger; confers resistance to puromycin
   3238..3257    +  misc_feature   MCS (fragment): pBluescript multiple cloning site
   3259..3847    +  misc_feature   WPRE: woodchuck hepatitis virus posttranscriptional regulatory element
   3868..3936    +  CDS            nef (fragment): NEF_HV1Z2 - Experimental evidence at protein level: Swiss-Prot protein existence level 1. Extracellular Nef protein targets CD4(+) T-lymphocytes for apoptosis by interacting with CXCR4 surface receptors. From Human immunodeficiency virus type 1 group M subtype D (isolate Z2/CDC-Z34) (HIV-1).
   3938..3970    +  LTR            3' LTR (ΔU3) (fragment): self-inactivating 3' long terminal repeat (LTR) from HIV-1
   3976..4009    +  protein_bind   loxP: Cre-mediated recombination occurs in the 8-bp core sequence (GCATACAT). Cre recombinase
   4035..4215    +  LTR            5' LTR (truncated): truncated 5' long terminal repeat (LTR) from HIV-1
   4287..4408    +  polyA_signal   SV40 poly(A) signal: SV40 polyadenylation signal
   4428..4536    +  promoter       SV40 promoter (fragment): SV40 enhancer and early promoter
   4552..4602    +  CDS            SELP_SV40 (fragment): Protein inferred from homology: Swiss-Prot protein existence level 3. May play a role in the lytic cycle. From Simian virus 40 (SV40).
   4623..4641    -  promoter       T7 promoter: promoter for bacteriophage T7 RNA polymerase
   4649..4804    +  CDS            lacZα (fragment): LacZα fragment of β-galactosidase; lacZ fragment
   4809..5237    +  rep_origin     f1 ori (sequence partly withheld): f1 bacteriophage origin of replication; arrow indicates direction of (+) strand synthesis
   5290..5394    +  promoter       AmpR promoter: bla
   5395..6255    +  CDS            AmpR: β-lactamase; bla; confers resistance to ampicillin, carbenicillin, and related antibiotics
   6426..7014    +  rep_origin     ori: high-copy-number ColE1/pMB1/pBR322/pUC origin of replication
   7197..7289    +  CDS            lacI (fragment): lac repressor; lacI; The lac repressor binds to the lac operator to inhibit transcription in E. coli. This inhibition can be relieved by adding lactose or isopropyl-β-D-thiogalactopyranoside (IPTG).
   7302..7323    +  protein_bind   CAP binding site: CAP binding activates transcription in the presence of cAMP. E. coli catabolite activator protein
   7338..7368    +  promoter       lac promoter: promoter for the E. coli lac operon
   7376..7392    +  protein_bind   lac operator: The lac repressor binds to the lac operator to inhibit transcription in E. coli. This inhibition can be relieved by adding lactose or isopropyl-β-D-thiogalactopyranoside (IPTG). lac repressor encoded by lacI
   7437..7455    +  promoter       T3 promoter: promoter for bacteriophage T3 RNA polymerase
   7483..7709    +  promoter       RSV promoter: Rous sarcoma virus enhancer/promoter
   7710..7890    +  LTR            5' LTR (truncated): truncated 5' long terminal repeat (LTR) from HIV-1
   7937..8062    +  misc_feature   HIV-1 Ψ: packaging signal of human immunodeficiency virus type 1
   8046..8409    +  CDS            HIV-1 gag (fragment): gag protein from human immunodeficiency virus 1; gag
   8555..8788    +  misc_feature   RRE: The Rev response element (RRE) of HIV-1 allows for Rev-dependent mRNA export from the nucleus to the cytoplasm.
   9165..9265    +  CDS            Rev (fragment): human immunodeficiency virus 1 (HIV-1) Rev protein; rev; enhances nuclear export of unspliced and incompletely spliced viral mRNAs
   9284..9400    +  misc_feature   cPPT/CTS: central polypurine tract and central termination sequence of HIV-1
   9406..8       +  CDS            gag (truncated) (fragment) (across the origin): truncated Moloney murine leukemia virus (MMLV) gag gene lacking the start codon
