[The description below was written by a language model from this plasmid's Addgene catalogue record and pLannotate feature annotations shown in this document.]
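Description:
pLV-IRF9 is a 9.4 kb third-generation-style, self-inactivating HIV-1 lentiviral transfer plasmid built on the pLV-tetO-CMV-SV40-puro-LoxP backbone for expression of human IRF9 in mammalian cells. In bacteria it is maintained through a high-copy ColE1/pUC-type origin and selected with ampicillin via the β-lactamase gene; an f1 origin and remnants of a pBluescript-type lac/T3/T7 region are also present. The viral genome is transcribed from an RSV promoter fused to a truncated 5' LTR and carries the Ψ packaging signal with a partial gag sequence, the Rev response element for Rev-dependent nuclear export, and the cPPT/CTS. It ends in a ΔU3 3' LTR followed by an SV40 polyadenylation signal. A loxP site sits within the deleted U3 region. Because U3 is copied to both LTRs during reverse transcription, this would be expected to flank the integrated provirus and allow Cre-mediated excision.

The payload is the IRF9 coding sequence (also known as ISGF3G or p48), cloned between XbaI and EcoRI and fused at its C terminus to a backbone-encoded FLAG epitope. It is driven by the CMV immediate-early enhancer and promoter, with a seven-copy tetO tetracycline response element located just upstream. The record does not say whether tetracycline regulation is used with this construct. Downstream, an SV40 early promoter drives puromycin N-acetyltransferase for selection of transduced cells, and a WPRE follows to enhance transcript expression. IRF9 joins phosphorylated STAT1 and STAT2 to form the ISGF3 transcription factor in type I interferon signalling. The plasmid is intended for stable lentiviral overexpression of tagged IRF9, consistent with the associated work on interferon-β-dependent resistance to viruses and DNA damage.
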