Addgene plasmid #71452: pLV-IRF9
Purpose: Lentiviral expression of IRF9
Depositing lab: George Stark. Depositing organization: Cleveland Clinic Foundation. Publication: IFNbeta-dependent increases in STAT1, STAT2, and IRF9 mediate resistance to viruses and DNA damage. Cheon H, Holvey-Bates EG, Schoggins JW, Forster S, Hertzog P, Imanaka N, Rice CM, Jackson MW, Junk DJ, Stark GR. EMBO J. 2013 Oct 16;32(20):2751-63. doi: 10.1038/emboj.2013.203. Epub 2013 Sep 24. PubMed 24065129.
Backbone
  Vector backbone: pLV-tetO-CMV-SV40-puro-LoxP
  Backbone manufacturer: Andrei Gudkov lab
  Vector type: Lentiviral
  Selectable markers: Puromycin
Growth in bacteria
  Bacterial resistance: Ampicillin, 100 μg/mL
  Growth temperature: 37°C
  Growth strain: NEB Stable
  Copy number: Unknown
Gene/Insert
  Gene/Insert name: IRF9
  Species: H. sapiens (human)
  Entrez Gene: IRF9 (a.k.a. IRF-9, ISGF3, ISGF3G, p48)
  Promoter: CMV
  Tag / fusion protein: FLAG (C terminal on backbone)
  Cloning method: Restriction Enzyme; 5′ cloning site XbaI (unknown if destroyed); 3′ cloning site EcoRI (unknown if destroyed)
  Sequencing primers: 5′ GGAGTTTGTTTTGGCACCA; 3′ CTCTTTCAGAGGTTATTTCAGG
Terms and licenses: Academic/Nonprofit Terms; Industry Terms: Not Available to Industry
How to cite: pLV-IRF9 was a gift from George Stark (Addgene plasmid # 71452 ; http://n2t.net/addgene:71452 ; RRID:Addgene_71452)
