>Addgene plasmid #71452 | pLV-IRF9 | addgene partial sequence | sequence record 131073 | CMV-F 5'-CGCAAATGGGCGGTAGGCGTG-3'
TTAGTGAACCGTCAGATCGCCTGGAGACGCCATCCACGCTGTTTTGACCTCCATAGAAGACACCGACTCT
AGAACTAGTGGATCCCCCAGGATGGCATCAGGCAGGGCACGCTGCACCCGAAAACTCCGGAACTGGGTGG
TGGAGCAAGTGGAGAGTGGGCAGTTTCCCGGAGTGTG
